Addgene plasmid #29297: pEMS1712
Purpose: Pleiades (Ple) MiniPromoter expression pattern described in de Leeuw et al., MTM, 2014 (PMID: 24761428).
Depositing lab: Elizabeth Simpson. Depositing organization: University of British Columbia. Publication: Targeted CNS Delivery Using Human MiniPromoters and Demonstrated Compatibility with Adeno-Associated Viral Vectors. de Leeuw CN, Dyka FM, Boye SL, Laprise S, Zhou M, Chou AY, Borretta L, McInerny SC, Banks KG, Portales-Casamar E, Swanson MI, D'Souza CA, Boye SE, Jones SJ, Holt RA, Goldowitz D, Hauswirth WW, Wasserman WW, Simpson EM. Mol Ther Methods Clin Dev. 2014 Jan 8;1:5. 10.1038/mtm.2013.5 PubMed 24761428.
Backbone
  Vector backbone: pEMS1313
  Backbone size w/o insert (bp): 18843
  Vector type: Pleiades Promoter Project [sic, Pleaides Plieades]
Growth in bacteria
  Bacterial resistance: Ampicillin, 100 μg/mL
  Growth temperature: 37°C
  Growth strain: DH5alpha
  Growth instructions: DH10B
  Copy number: High Copy
Gene/Insert
  Gene/Insert name: Ple240 (alt names: UGT8; UDP galactosyltransferase 8A)
  Species: H. sapiens (human)
  Insert size (bp): 3792
  Entrez Gene: UGT8 (a.k.a. CGT, UGT4)
  Tag / fusion protein: Intron-LacZ-NLS (C terminal on backbone)
  Cloning method: Restriction Enzyme; 5′ cloning site FseI (unknown if destroyed); 3′ cloning site AscI (unknown if destroyed)
  Sequencing primers: 5′ Unknown
Terms and licenses: Academic/Nonprofit Terms; Industry Terms
How to cite: pEMS1712 was a gift from Elizabeth Simpson (Addgene plasmid # 29297 ; http://n2t.net/addgene:29297 ; RRID:Addgene_29297)
