[The description below was written by a language model from this plasmid's Addgene catalogue record.]
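Description:
pEMS1712 is a Pleiades Promoter Project plasmid built on the large pEMS1313 backbone (about 18.8 kb without insert) and carrying the human MiniPromoter Ple240. It is maintained in standard E. coli cloning strains as a high-copy plasmid under ampicillin selection. The record does not include a feature table, so the origin of replication and the other elements that make up the sizeable backbone are not stated here. The same is true of any homology arms or additional selection cassettes.

The insert is a roughly 3.8 kb human regulatory sequence derived from UGT8 (UDP galactosyltransferase 8A, also known as CGT). It was cloned by restriction digestion between FseI and AscI sites. Ple240 is not a coding sequence. It is a compact, designed promoter, placed upstream of a reporter cassette supplied by the backbone and described as Intron-LacZ-NLS. In this arrangement the MiniPromoter drives transcription of a beta-galactosidase reporter. The intron is a standard inclusion to improve expression of the transgene through splicing, and the nuclear localisation signal concentrates the enzyme in the nucleus so that individual expressing cells are easier to resolve by staining.

The construct serves to reveal the spatial expression pattern conferred by Ple240. That pattern was characterised in a study of human MiniPromoters for targeted delivery to the central nervous system and their compatibility with adeno-associated viral vectors. The record does not specify how this particular plasmid is delivered into animals or cells, nor which cell types the promoter labels.
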