>Addgene plasmid #29297 | pEMS1712 | addgene partial sequence | sequence record 34645 | 29297 with M13pUC-fwd (5' CCCAGTCACGACGTTGTAAAACG 3')
AAGTGGATGTCAGTAAGACCAATAGGTGCCTATCAGAAACGCAAGAGTCTTCTCTGTCTCGACAAGCCCA
GTTTCTATTGGTCTCCTTAAACCTGTCTTGTAACCTTGATACTTACGGCGCGCCCGAGTTTGAGTGTGTG
TCTGCCGCGTAATTGTATCCGGGACAGAAGGGACCTGTGTTTGTGCGCTGAATCAGGTGTCGCCGCCTTC
GGTGGTTCGGGGGCGTAAGGGAGGCTTCNGAGTTAGCGTGTTGGCTAAGGAGGGCTCTCTGGGTTCACAG
TTGATAGCAATGCTTTAACCGTGTCCTCCCTCGGGTCCTCAGCGCGCCTGCTCGTCCGCAGCTCCCAGCG
GGCGGCCAGCCCCCCCCGCCCTGCNCGCGGCGAGCAGAGCTGGAGCGCGCCGCTGCCCTTCCGCACTTGG
CTCAGCGGGGCACGACACGGGCCGCCACGCGCTCAGCCTAGCATCACTCGCCTCTGACTGCGAGCGCCTC
CAGCTCCCCGGGCTGGGGCATGGATGCAGACGCGCCTTCGTACCACGCGCTCGCAGGCTGGGCAA
